>Addgene plasmid #191853 | Red cGull | addgene full sequence | sequence record 382189 | Addgene NGS Result
GACGGATCGGGAGATCTCCCGATCCCCTATGGTGCACTCTCAGTACAATCTGCTCTGATGCCGCATAGTT
AAGCCAGTATCTGCTCCCTGCTTGTGTGTTGGAGGTCGCTGAGTAGTGCGCGAGCAAAATTTAAGCTACA
ACAAGGCAAGGCTTGACCGACAATTGCATGAAGAATCTGCTTAGGGTTAGGCGTTTTGCGCTGCTTCGCG
ATGTACGGGCCAGATATACGCGTTGACATTGATTATTGACTAGTTATTAATAGTAATCAATTACGGGGTC
ATTAGTTCATAGCCCATATATGGAGTTCCGCGTTACATAACTTACGGTAAATGGCCCGCCTGGCTGACCG
CCCAACGACCCCCGCCCATTGACGTCAATAATGACGTATGTTCCCATAGTAACGCCAATAGGGACTTTCC
ATTGACGTCAATGGGTGGAGTATTTACGGTAAACTGCCCACTTGGCAGTACATCAAGTGTATCATATGCC
AAGTACGCCCCCTATTGACGTCAATGACGGTAAATGGCCCGCCTGGCATTATGCCCAGTACATGACCTTA
TGGGACTTTCCTACTTGGCAGTACATCTACGTATTAGTCATCGCTATTACCATGGTGATGCGGTTTTGGC
AGTACATCAATGGGCGTGGATAGCGGTTTGACTCACGGGGATTTCCAAGTCTCCACCCCATTGACGTCAA
TGGGAGTTTGTTTTGGCACCAAAATCAACGGGACTTTCCAAAATGTCGTAACAACTCCGCCCCATTGACG
CAAATGGGCGGTAGGCGTGTACGGTGGGAGGTCTATATAAGCAGAGCTCTCTGGCTAACTAGAGAACCCA
CTGCTTACTGGCTTATCGAAATTAATACGACTCACTATAGGGAGACCCAAGCTGGCTAGCGTTTAAACGG
GCCCTCTAGACTCGAGCGGCCGCCACTGTGCTGGATATCTGCAGAATTCCACCACACTGGACTAGTGGAT
CCATGCTGGTGAGCAAGGGCGAGGAGGATAACATGGCCATCATCAAGGAGTTCATGCGCTTCAAGGTGCA
CATGGAGGGCTCCGTGAACGGCCACGAGTTCGAGATCGAGGGCGAGGGCGAGGGCCGCCCCTACGAGGCC
TTTCAGACCGCTAAGCTGAAGGTGACCAAGGGTGGCCCCCTGCCCTTCGCCTGGGACATCCTGTCCCCTC
AGTTCATGTACGGCTCCAAGGCCTACATTAAGCACCCAGCCGACATCCCCGACTACTTCAAGCTGTCCTT
CCCCGAGGGCTTCAGGTGGGAGCGCGTGATGAACTTCGAGGACGGCGGCATTATTCACGTTAACCAGGAC
TCCTCCCTGCAGGACGGCGTATTCATCTACAAGGTGAAGCTGCGCGGCACCAACTTCCCCCCCGACGGCC
CCGTAATGCAGAAGAAGACCATGGGCTGGGAGGCTCTCAGTTTTTCGCTGGATCTTGGGTTGCATATCCA
TGGACTCATCTCTGCGGATCGCTATTCCCTGTTCCTTGTCTGTGAGGACAGCTCTAAAGACAAATTCCTC
ATCAGCCGCCTCTTTGATGTTGCTGAAGGTTCAACATTGGAGGAAGCCTCAAATAACTGTATCCGTTTAG
AGTGGAACAAAGGCATTGTGGGACATGTGGCAGCTTTTGGCGAGCCCTTGAACATCAAAGATGCCTATGA
GGACCCCCGGTTCAATGCAGAAGTTGACCAAATTACAGGCTACAAGACACAAAGTATCCTTTGTATGCCA
ATTAAGAACCACAGGGAAGAGGTTGTTGGTGTAGCTCAGGCCATCAACAAGAAATCAGGAAATGGTGGGA
CCTTCACTGAAAAAGATGAAAAGGACTTTGCGGCCTACCTTGATCGGTTAAAGAAGGAGTTGCAGGAATT
CGTTTCCGAGCGGATGTACCCCGAGGACGGCGCCCTGAAGAGCGAGATCAAGAAGGGGCTGAGGCTGAAG
GACGGCGGCCACTACGCCGCCGAGGTCAAGACCACCTACAAGGCCAAGAAGCCCGTGCAGCTGCCCGGCG
CCTACATCGTCGACATCAAGTTGGACATCGTGTCCCACAACGAGGACTACACCATCGTGGAACAGTGCGA
ACGCGCCGAGGGCCGCCACTCCACCGGCGGCATGGACGAGCTGTACAAGTAAAAGCTTAAGTTTAAACCG
CTGATCAGCCTCGACTGTGCCTTCTAGTTGCCAGCCATCTGTTGTTTGCCCCTCCCCCGTGCCTTCCTTG
ACCCTGGAAGGTGCCACTCCCACTGTCCTTTCCTAATAAAATGAGGAAATTGCATCGCATTGTCTGAGTA
GGTGTCATTCTATTCTGGGGGGTGGGGTGGGGCAGGACAGCAAGGGGGAGGATTGGGAAGACAATAGCAG
GCATGCTGGGGATGCGGTGGGCTCTATGGCTTCTGAGGCGGAAAGAACCAGCTGGGGCTCTAGGGGGTAT
CCCC
[124 nt withheld, positions 2455-2578]
C
[91 nt withheld, positions 2580-2670]
A
[49 nt withheld, positions 2672-2720]
CCTTTGACGTTGGAGTCCACGTTCTTT
[37 nt withheld, positions 2748-2784]
ACCCTATCTCGGTCTATTCTTTTGATTTATAAGGGATTTTGCCGATTTCGGCCTATTGGTTAAAAAATGA
GCTGATTTAACAAAAATTTAACGCGAATTAATTCTGTGGAATGTGTGTCAGTTAGGGTGTGGAAAGTCCC
CAGGCTCCCCAGCAGGCAGAAGTATGCAAAGCATGCATCTCAATTAGTCAGCAACCAGGTGTGGAAAGTC
CCCAGGCTCCCCAGCAGGCAGAAGTATGCAAAGCATGCATCTCAATTAGTCAGCAACCATAGTCCCGCCC
CTAACTCCGCCCATCCCGCCCCTAACTCCGCCCAGTTCCGCCCATTCTCCGCCCCATGGCTGACTAATTT
TTTTTATTTATGCAGAGGCCGAGGCCGCCTCTGCCTCTGAGCTATTCCAGAAGTAGTGAGGAGGCTTTTT
TGGAGGCCTAGGCTTTTGCAAAAAGCTCCCGGGAGCTTGTATATCCATTTTCGGATCTGATCAAGAGACA
GGATGAGGATCGTTTCGCATGATTGAACAAGATGGATTGCACGCAGGTTCTCCGGCCGCTTGGGTGGAGA
GGCTATTCGGCTATGACTGGGCACAACAGACAATCGGCTGCTCTGATGCCGCCGTGTTCCGGCTGTCAGC
GCAGGGGCGCCCGGTTCTTTTTGTCAAGACCGACCTGTCCGGTGCCCTGAATGAACTGCAGGACGAGGCA
GCGCGGCTATCGTGGCTGGCCACGACGGGCGTTCCTTGCGCAGCTGTGCTCGACGTTGTCACTGAAGCGG
GAAGGGACTGGCTGCTATTGGGCGAAGTGCCGGGGCAGGATCTCCTGTCATCTCACCTTGCTCCTGCCGA
GAAAGTATCCATCATGGCTGATGCAATGCGGCGGCTGCATACGCTTGATCCGGCTACCTGCCCATTCGAC
CACCAAGCGAAACATCGCATCGAGCGAGCACGTACTCGGATGGAAGCCGGTCTTGTCGATCAGGATGATC
TGGACGAAGAGCATCAGGGGCTCGCGCCAGCCGAACTGTTCGCCAGGCTCAAGGCGCGCATGCCCGACGG
CGAGGATCTCGTCGTGACCCATGGCGATGCCTGCTTGCCGAATATCATGGTGGAAAATGGCCGCTTTTCT
GGATTCATCGACTGTGGCCGGCTGGGTGTGGCGGACCGCTATCAGGACATAGCGTTGGCTACCCGTGATA
TTGCTGAAGAGCTTGGCGGCGAATGGGCTGACCGCTTCCTCGTGCTTTACGGTATCGCCGCTCCCGATTC
GCAGCGCATCGCCTTCTATCGCCTTCTTGACGAGTTCTTCTGAGCGGGACTCTGGGGTTCGAAATGACCG
ACCAAGCGACGCCCAACCTGCCATCACGAGATTTCGATTCCACCGCCGCCTTCTATGAAAGGTTGGGCTT
CGGAATCGTTTTCCGGGACGCCGGCTGGATGATCCTCCAGCGCGGGGATCTCATGCTGGAGTTCTTCGCC
CACCCCAACTTGTTTATTGCAGCTTATAATGGTTACAAATAAAGCAATAGCATCACAAATTTCACAAATA
AAGCATTTTTTTCACTGCATTCTAGTTGTGGTTTGTCCAAACTCATCAATGTATCTTATCATGTCTGTAT
ACCGTCGACCTCTAGCTAGAGCTTGGCGTAATCATGGTCATAGCTGTTTCCTGTGTGAAATTGTTATCCG
CTCACAATTCCACACAACATACGAGCCGGAAGCATAAAGTGTAAAGCCTGGGGTGCCTAATGAGTGAGCT
AACTCACATTAATTGCGTTGCGCTCACTGCCCGCTTTCCAGTCGGGAAACCTGTCGTGCCAGCTGCATTA
ATGAATCGGCCAACGCGCGGGGAGAGGCGGTTTGCGTATTGGGCGCTCTTCCGCTTCCTCGCTCACTGAC
TCGCTGCGCTCGGTCGTTCGGCTGCGGCGAGCGGTATCAGCTCACTCAAAGGCGGTAATACGGTTATCCA
CAGAATCAGGGGATAACGCAGGAAAGAACATGTGAGCAAAAGGCCAGCAAAAGGCCAGGAACCGTAAAAA
GGCCGCGTTGCTGGCGTTTTTCCATAGGCTCCGCCCCCCTGACGAGCATCACAAAAATCGACGCTCAAGT
CAGAGGTGGCGAAACCCGACAGGACTATAAAGATACCAGGCGTTTCCCCCTGGAAGCTCCCTCGTGCGCT
CTCCTGTTCCGACCCTGCCGCTTACCGGATACCTGTCCGCCTTTCTCCCTTCGGGAAGCGTGGCGCTTTC
TCATAGCTCACGCTGTAGGTATCTCAGTTCGGTGTAGGTCGTTCGCTCCAAGCTGGGCTGTGTGCACGAA
CCCCCCGTTCAGCCCGACCGCTGCGCCTTATCCGGTAACTATCGTCTTGAGTCCAACCCGGTAAGACACG
ACTTATCGCCACTGGCAGCAGCCACTGGTAACAGGATTAGCAGAGCGAGGTATGTAGGCGGTGCTACAGA
GTTCTTGAAGTGGTGGCCTAACTACGGCTACACTAGAAGAACAGTATTTGGTATCTGCGCTCTGCTGAAG
CCAGTTACCTTCGGAAAAAGAGTTGGTAGCTCTTGATCCGGCAAACAAACCACCGCTGGTAGCGGTGGTT
TTTTTGTTTGCAAGCAGCAGATTACGCGCAGAAAAAAAGGATCTCAAGAAGATCCTTTGATCTTTTCTAC
GGGGTCTGACGCTCAGTGGAACGAAAACTCACGTTAAGGGATTTTGGTCATGAGATTATCAAAAAGGATC
TTCACCTAGATCCTTTTAAATTAAAAATGAAGTTTTAAATCAATCTAAAGTATATATGAGTAAACTTGGT
CTGACAGTTACCAATGCTTAATCAGTGAGGCACCTATCTCAGCGATCTGTCTATTTCGTTCATCCATAGT
TGCCTGACTCCCCGTCGTGTAGATAACTACGATACGGGAGGGCTTACCATCTGGCCCCAGTGCTGCAATG
ATACCGCGAGACCCACGCTCACCGGCTCCAGATTTATCAGCAATAAACCAGCCAGCCGGAAGGGCCGAGC
GCAGAAGTGGTCCTGCAACTTTATCCGCCTCCATCCAGTCTATTAATTGTTGCCGGGAAGCTAGAGTAAG
TAGTTCGCCAGTTAATAGTTTGCGCAACGTTGTTGCCATTGCTACAGGCATCGTGGTGTCACGCTCGTCG
TTTGGTATGGCTTCATTCAGCTCCGGTTCCCAACGATCAAGGCGAGTTACATGATCCCCCATGTTGTGCA
AAAAAGCGGTTAGCTCCTTCGGTCCTCCGATCGTTGTCAGAAGTAAGTTGGCCGCAGTGTTATCACTCAT
GGTTATGGCAGCACTGCATAATTCTCTTACTGTCATGCCATCCGTAAGATGCTTTTCTGTGACTGGTGAG
TACTCAACCAAGTCATTCTGAGAATAGTGTATGCGGCGACCGAGTTGCTCTTGCCCGGCGTCAATACGGG
ATAATACCGCGCCACATAGCAGAACTTTAAAAGTGCTCATCATTGGAAAACGTTCTTCGGGGCGAAAACT
CTCAAGGATCTTACCGCTGTTGAGATCCAGTTCGATGTAACCCACTCGTGCACCCAACTGATCTTCAGCA
TCTTTTACTTTCACCAGCGTTTCTGGGTGAGCAAAAACAGGAAGGCAAAATGCCGCAAAAAAGGGAATAA
GGGCGACACGGAAATGTTGAATACTCATACTCTTCCTTTTTCAATATTATTGAAGCATTTATCAGGGTTA
TTGTCTCATGAGCGGATACATATTTGAATGTATTTAGAAAAATAAACAAATAGGGGTTCCGCGCACATTT
CCCCGAAAAGTGCCACCTGACGTC
Features (pLannotate 1.2.2; 22 found; start..end, strand, type, name):
     28..80      -  misc_feature   bom (fragment): basis of mobility region from pBR322
    235..614     +  enhancer       CMV enhancer: human cytomegalovirus immediate early enhancer
    615..818     +  promoter       CMV promoter: human cytomegalovirus (CMV) immediate early promoter
    814..847     +  LTR            5' LTR (truncated) (fragment): truncated 5' long terminal repeat (LTR) from HIV-1
    863..881     +  promoter       T7 promoter: promoter for bacteriophage T7 RNA polymerase
    987..1434    +  CDS            mApple (fragment): photostable monomeric derivative of DsRed (Shaner et al., 2008) mammalian codon-optimized
   1460..1861    +  CDS            Pde5a (fragment): PDE5A_MOUSE - Also known as Pde5. Experimental evidence at protein level: Swiss-Prot protein existence level 1. Plays a role in signal transduction by regulating the intracellular concentration of cyclic nucleotides. This phosphodiesterase catalyzes the specific hydrolysis of cGMP to 5'-GMP. Specifically regulates nitric-oxide-generated cGMP. From Mus musculus (Mouse).
   1898..2152    +  CDS            mApple (fragment): photostable monomeric derivative of DsRed (Shaner et al., 2008) mammalian codon-optimized
   2185..2409    +  polyA_signal   bGH poly(A) signal: bovine growth hormone polyadenylation signal
   2413..2434    +  promoter       SV40 promoter (fragment): SV40 enhancer and early promoter
   2455..2883    +  rep_origin     f1 ori (sequence partly withheld): f1 bacteriophage origin of replication; arrow indicates direction of (+) strand synthesis
   2897..3226    +  promoter       SV40 promoter: SV40 enhancer and early promoter
   3293..4084    +  CDS            neo: KKA2_KLEPN - Also known as kan, nptII. Experimental evidence at protein level: Swiss-Prot protein existence level 1. Resistance to kanamycin, neomycin, paromomycin, ribostamycin, butirosin and gentamicin B. From Klebsiella pneumoniae.
   4108..4266    +  CDS            ble (fragment): BLE_KLEPN - Experimental evidence at protein level: Swiss-Prot protein existence level 1. Binding protein with a strong affinity to the bleomycin family of antibiotics. Binds to CL990; an antimitotic-antibiotic compound. From Klebsiella pneumoniae.
   4261..4382    +  polyA_signal   SV40 poly(A) signal: SV40 polyadenylation signal
   4455..4471    -  protein_bind   lac operator: The lac repressor binds to the lac operator to inhibit transcription in E. coli. This inhibition can be relieved by adding lactose or isopropyl-β-D-thiogalactopyranoside (IPTG). lac repressor encoded by lacI
   4479..4509    -  promoter       lac promoter: promoter for the E. coli lac operon
   4524..4545    -  protein_bind   CAP binding site: CAP binding activates transcription in the presence of cAMP. E. coli catabolite activator protein
   4558..4650    -  CDS            lacI (fragment): lac repressor; lacI; The lac repressor binds to the lac operator to inhibit transcription in E. coli. This inhibition can be relieved by adding lactose or isopropyl-β-D-thiogalactopyranoside (IPTG).
   4833..5421    -  rep_origin     ori: high-copy-number ColE1/pMB1/pBR322/pUC origin of replication
   5592..6452    -  CDS            AmpR: β-lactamase; bla; confers resistance to ampicillin, carbenicillin, and related antibiotics
   6453..6557    -  promoter       AmpR promoter: bla
