[The description below was written by a language model from this plasmid's Addgene catalogue record and pLannotate feature annotations shown in this document.]
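Description:
Red cGull is a pcDNA3.1-based mammalian expression plasmid of about 6.6 kb that encodes a genetically encoded red fluorescent indicator for cyclic GMP ("Red cGMP visualizing fluorescent protein"). It is propagated in E. coli as a high-copy plasmid through a ColE1/pUC-type origin and selected with ampicillin via the β-lactamase gene and its own promoter. An f1 origin is also present. For selection in mammalian cells, the backbone carries a neomycin phosphotransferase gene driven by the SV40 enhancer/early promoter and terminated by the SV40 polyadenylation signal. Short annotated fragments such as the ble, lacI, bom and truncated HIV-1 LTR matches appear to be backbone remnants or partial similarity hits rather than functional elements.

The synthetic insert of roughly 1.2 kb sits between BamHI and HindIII sites, downstream of the human CMV immediate early enhancer and promoter and upstream of the bovine growth hormone polyadenylation signal. A T7 promoter lies just ahead of the coding region. The feature table shows the sensor's architecture: two segments of the monomeric red fluorescent protein mApple flank a fragment of mouse Pde5a, the cGMP-specific phosphodiesterase. This arrangement indicates a single-fluorophore design in which a cGMP-binding portion of PDE5α is inserted into mApple, so that ligand binding would be expected to alter the red fluorescence signal, although the record does not give the response characteristics. The construct is intended for transfection into mammalian cells for live-cell imaging of cGMP dynamics.
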