Addgene plasmid #191853: Red cGull
Purpose: Expresses biosensor for cGMP in mammalian cells
Depositing lab: Takashi Tsuboi. Publication: Development of a red fluorescent protein-based cGMP indicator applicable for live-cell imaging. Takizawa M, Osuga Y, Ishida R, Mita M, Harada K, Ueda H, Kitaguchi T, Tsuboi T. Commun Biol. 2022 Sep 5;5(1):833. doi: 10.1038/s42003-022-03790-2. PubMed 36064581.
Backbone
  Vector backbone: pcDNA3.1
  Backbone size w/o insert (bp): 5400
  Total vector size (bp): 6570
  Vector type: Mammalian Expression
Growth in bacteria
  Bacterial resistance: Ampicillin, 100 μg/mL
  Growth temperature: 37°C
  Growth strain: DH5alpha
  Copy number: High Copy
Gene/Insert
  Gene/Insert name: Red cGull (alt name: Red cGMP visualizing fluorescent protein)
  Species: Synthetic
  Insert size (bp): 1170
  Promoter: CMV
  Cloning method: Restriction Enzyme; 5′ cloning site BamHI (not destroyed); 3′ cloning site HindIII (not destroyed)
  Sequencing primers: 5′ CMV Forward; 3′ BGH Reverse
Terms and licenses: Academic/Nonprofit Terms; Industry Terms: Not Available to Industry
How to cite: Red cGull was a gift from Takashi Tsuboi (Addgene plasmid # 191853 ; http://n2t.net/addgene:191853 ; RRID:Addgene_191853)
