>Addgene plasmid #191853 | Red cGull | depositor partial sequence | sequence record 371977 | Red cGull sequence 1170 bps
ATGCTGGTGAGCAAGGGCGAGGAGGATAACATGGCCATCATCAAGGAGTTCATGCGCTTCAAGGTGCACA
TGGAGGGCTCCGTGAACGGCCACGAGTTCGAGATCGAGGGCGAGGGCGAGGGCCGCCCCTACGAGGCCTT
TCAGACCGCTAAGCTGAAGGTGACCAAGGGTGGCCCCCTGCCCTTCGCCTGGGACATCCTGTCCCCTCAG
TTCATGTACGGCTCCAAGGCCTACATTAAGCACCCAGCCGACATCCCCGACTACTTCAAGCTGTCCTTCC
CCGAGGGCTTCAGGTGGGAGCGCGTGATGAACTTCGAGGACGGCGGCATTATTCACGTTAACCAGGACTC
CTCCCTGCAGGACGGCGTATTCATCTACAAGGTGAAGCTGCGCGGCACCAACTTCCCCCCCGACGGCCCC
GTAATGCAGAAGAAGACCATGGGCTGGGAGGCTCTCAGTTTTTCGCTGGATCTTGGGTTGCATATCCATG
GACTCATCTCTGCGGATCGCTATTCCCTGTTCCTTGTCTGTGAGGACAGCTCTAAAGACAAATTCCTCAT
CAGCCGCCTCTTTGATGTTGCTGAAGGTTCAACATTGGAGGAAGCCTCAAATAACTGTATCCGTTTAGAG
TGGAACAAAGGCATTGTGGGACATGTGGCAGCTTTTGGCGAGCCCTTGAACATCAAAGATGCCTATGAGG
ACCCCCGGTTCAATGCAGAAGTTGACCAAATTACAGGCTACAAGACACAAAGTATCCTTTGTATGCCAAT
TAAGAACCACAGGGAAGAGGTTGTTGGTGTAGCTCAGGCCATCAACAAGAAATCAGGAAATGGTGGGACC
TTCACTGAAAAAGATGAAAAGGACTTTGCGGCCTACCTTGATCGGTTAAAGAAGGAGTTGCAGGAATTCG
TTTCCGAGCGGATGTACCCCGAGGACGGCGCCCTGAAGAGCGAGATCAAGAAGGGGCTGAGGCTGAAGGA
CGGCGGCCACTACGCCGCCGAGGTCAAGACCACCTACAAGGCCAAGAAGCCCGTGCAGCTGCCCGGCGCC
TACATCGTCGACATCAAGTTGGACATCGTGTCCCACAACGAGGACTACACCATCGTGGAACAGTGCGAAC
GCGCCGAGGGCCGCCACTCCACCGGCGGCATGGACGAGCTGTACAAGTAA
